>Addgene plasmid #214609 | AAVi U6_gRNA CMV_SadCas9-KRAB | addgene full sequence | sequence record 425006 | Addgene NGS Result
ATTTAGGTGACACTATAGAACTCGAGCCTGCGCGCTCGCTCGCTCACTGAGGCCGCCCGGGCAAAGCCCG
GGCGTCGGGCGACCTTTGGTCGCCCGGCCTCAGTGAGCGAGCGAGCGCGCAGAGAGGGAGTGGCCAACTC
CATCACTAGGGGTTCCTTGTAGTTAATGATTAACCCGCCATGCTACTTATCTACGTAGCCATGCTCTAGA
GAGGGCCTATTTCCCATGATTCCTTCATATTTGCATATACGATACAAGGCTGTTAGAGAGATAATTGGAA
TTAATTTGACTGTAAACACAAAGATATTAGTACAAAATACGTGACGTAGAAAGTAATAATTTCTTGGGTA
GTTTGCAGTTTTAAAATTATGTTTTAAAATGGACTATCATATGCTTACCGTAACTTGAAAGTATTTCGAT
TTCTTGGCTTTATATATCTTGTGGAAAGGACGAAACACCGTCTTCGACCAGGATGGGCACCACCCGAAGA
CGTTATAGTACTCTGTGCTGGAAACAGCACAGAATCTACTATAACAAGGCAAAATGCCGTGTTTATCTCG
TCAACTTGTTGGCGAGATTTTTTTACCGGTCCGGTGCCACCGTTACATAACTTACGGTAAATGGCCCGCC
TGGCTGACCGCCCAACGACCCCCGCCCATTGACGTCAATAATGACGTATGTTCCCATAGTAACGCCAATA
GGGACTTTCCATTGACGTCAATGGGTGGAGTATTTACGGTAAACTGCCCACTTGGCAGTACATCAAGTGT
ATCATATGCCAAGTACGCCCCCTATTGACGTCAATGACGGTAAATGGCCCGCCTGGCATTATGCCCAGTA
CATGACCTTATGGGACTTTCCTACTTGGCAGTACATCTACGTATTAGTCATCGCTATTACCATGTTGATG
CGGTTTTGGCAGTACATCAATGGGCGTGGATAGCGGTTTGACTCACGGGGATTTCCAAGTCTCCACCCCA
TTGACGTCAATGGGAGTTTGTTTTGGCACCAAAATCAACGGGACTTTCCAAAATGTCGTAACAACTCCGC
CCCATTGACGCAAATGGGCGGTAGGCGTGTACGGTGGGAGGTTTATATAAGCAGAGCTCGTTTAGTGAAC
CGTCAGATCCTTGCCACCATGGCCCCAAAGAAGAAGCGGAAGGTCGGTATCCACGGAGTCCCAGCAGCCA
AGCGGAACTACATCCTGGGCCTGGCCATCGGCATCACCAGCGTGGGCTACGGCATCATCGACTACGAGAC
ACGGGACGTGATCGATGCCGGCGTGCGGCTGTTCAAAGAGGCCAACGTGGAAAACAACGAGGGCAGGCGG
AGCAAGAGAGGCGCCAGAAGGCTGAAGCGGCGGAGGCGGCATAGAATCCAGAGAGTGAAGAAGCTGCTGT
TCGACTACAACCTGCTGACCGACCACAGCGAGCTGAGCGGCATCAACCCCTACGAGGCCAGAGTGAAGGG
CCTGAGCCAGAAGCTGAGCGAGGAAGAGTTCTCTGCCGCCCTGCTGCACCTGGCCAAGAGAAGAGGCGTG
CACAACGTGAACGAGGTGGAAGAGGACACCGGCAACGAGCTGTCCACCAAAGAGCAGATCAGCCGGAACA
GCAAGGCCCTGGAAGAGAAATACGTGGCCGAACTGCAGCTGGAACGGCTGAAGAAAGACGGCGAAGTGCG
GGGCAGCATCAACAGATTCAAGACCAGCGACTACGTGAAAGAAGCCAAACAGCTGCTGAAGGTGCAGAAG
GCCTACCACCAGCTGGACCAGAGCTTCATCGACACCTACATCGACCTGCTGGAAACCCGGCGGACCTACT
ATGAGGGACCTGGCGAGGGCAGCCCCTTCGGCTGGAAGGACATCAAAGAATGGTACGAGATGCTGATGGG
CCACTGCACCTACTTCCCCGAGGAACTGCGGAGCGTGAAGTACGCCTACAACGCCGACCTGTACAACGCC
CTGAACGACCTGAACAATCTCGTGATCACCAGGGACGAGAACGAGAAGCTGGAATATTACGAGAAGTTCC
AGATCATCGAGAACGTGTTCAAGCAGAAGAAGAAGCCCACCCTGAAGCAGATCGCCAAAGAAATCCTCGT
GAACGAAGAGGATATTAAGGGCTACAGAGTGACCAGCACCGGCAAGCCCGAGTTCACCAACCTGAAGGTG
TACCACGACATCAAGGACATTACCGCCCGGAAAGAGATTATTGAGAACGCCGAGCTGCTGGATCAGATTG
CCAAGATCCTGACCATCTACCAGAGCAGCGAGGACATCCAGGAAGAACTGACCAATCTGAACTCCGAGCT
GACCCAGGAAGAGATCGAGCAGATCTCTAATCTGAAGGGCTATACCGGCACCCACAACCTGAGCCTGAAG
GCCATCAACCTGATCCTGGACGAGCTGTGGCACACCAACGACAACCAGATCGCTATCTTCAACCGGCTGA
AGCTGGTGCCCAAGAAGGTGGACCTGTCCCAGCAGAAAGAGATCCCCACCACCCTGGTGGACGACTTCAT
CCTGAGCCCCGTCGTGAAGAGAAGCTTCATCCAGAGCATCAAAGTGATCAACGCCATCATCAAGAAGTAC
GGCCTGCCCAACGACATCATTATCGAGCTGGCCCGCGAGAAGAACTCCAAGGACGCCCAGAAAATGATCA
ACGAGATGCAGAAGCGGAACCGGCAGACCAACGAGCGGATCGAGGAAATCATCCGGACCACCGGCAAAGA
GAACGCCAAGTACCTGATCGAGAAGATCAAGCTGCACGACATGCAGGAAGGCAAGTGCCTGTACAGCCTG
GAAGCCATCCCTCTGGAAGATCTGCTGAACAACCCCTTCAACTATGAGGTGGACCACATCATCCCCAGAA
GCGTGTCCTTCGACAACAGCTTCAACAACAAGGTGCTCGTGAAGCAGGAAGAAGCCAGCAAGAAGGGCAA
CCGGACCCCATTCCAGTACCTGAGCAGCAGCGACAGCAAGATCAGCTACGAAACCTTCAAGAAGCACATC
CTGAATCTGGCCAAGGGCAAGGGCAGAATCAGCAAGACCAAGAAAGAGTATCTGCTGGAAGAACGGGACA
TCAACAGGTTCTCCGTGCAGAAAGACTTCATCAACCGGAACCTGGTGGATACCAGATACGCCACCAGAGG
CCTGATGAACCTGCTGCGGAGCTACTTCAGAGTGAACAACCTGGACGTGAAAGTGAAGTCCATCAATGGC
GGCTTCACCAGCTTTCTGCGGCGGAAGTGGAAGTTTAAGAAAGAGCGGAACAAGGGGTACAAGCACCACG
CCGAGGACGCCCTGATCATTGCCAACGCCGATTTCATCTTCAAAGAGTGGAAGAAACTGGACAAGGCCAA
AAAAGTGATGGAAAACCAGATGTTCGAGGAAAAGCAGGCCGAGAGCATGCCCGAGATCGAAACCGAGCAG
GAGTACAAAGAGATCTTCATCACCCCCCACCAGATCAAGCACATTAAGGACTTCAAGGACTACAAGTACA
GCCACCGGGTGGACAAGAAGCCTAATAGAGAGCTGATTAACGACACCCTGTACTCCACCCGGAAGGACGA
CAAGGGCAACACCCTGATCGTGAACAATCTGAACGGCCTGTACGACAAGGACAATGACAAGCTGAAAAAG
CTGATCAACAAGAGCCCCGAAAAGCTGCTGATGTACCACCACGACCCCCAGACCTACCAGAAACTGAAGC
TGATTATGGAACAGTACGGCGACGAGAAGAATCCCCTGTACAAGTACTACGAGGAAACCGGGAACTACCT
GACCAAGTACTCCAAAAAGGACAACGGCCCCGTGATCAAGAAGATTAAGTATTACGGCAACAAACTGAAC
GCCCATCTGGACATCACCGACGACTACCCCAACAGCAGAAACAAGGTCGTGAAGCTGTCCCTGAAGCCCT
ACAGATTCGACGTGTACCTGGACAATGGCGTGTACAAGTTCGTGACCGTGAAGAATCTGGATGTGATCAA
AAAAGAAAACTACTACGAAGTGAATAGCAAGTGCTATGAGGAAGCTAAGAAGCTGAAGAAGATCAGCAAC
CAGGCCGAGTTTATCGCCTCCTTCTACAACAACGATCTGATCAAGATCAACGGCGAGCTGTATAGAGTGA
TCGGCGTGAACAACGACCTGCTGAACCGGATCGAAGTGAACATGATCGACATCACCTACCGCGAGTACCT
GGAAAACATGAACGACAAGAGGCCCCCCAGGATCATTAAGACAATCGCCTCCAAGACCCAGAGCATTAAG
AAGTACAGCACAGACATTCTGGGCAACCTGTATGAAGTGAAATCTAAGAAGCACCCTCAGATCATCAAAA
AGGGCAAAAGGCCGGCGGCCACGAAAAAGGCCGGCCAGGCAAAAAAGAAAAAGGGATCCGATGCTAAGTC
ACTGACTGCCTGGTCCCGGACACTGGTGACCTTCAAGGATGTGTTTGTGGACTTCACCAGGGAGGAGTGG
AAGCTGCTGGACACTGCTCAGCAGATCCTGTACAGAAATGTGATGCTGGAGAACTATAAGAACCTGGTTT
CCTTGGGTTATCAGCTTACTAAGCCAGATGTGATCCTCCGGTTGGAGAAGGGAGAAGAGCCCTGGCTGGT
GGAGAGAGAAATTCACCAAGAGACCCATCCTGATTCAGAGACTGCATTTGAAATCAAATCATCAGTTCCG
AAAAAGAAACGCAAAGTTTAAGAAACTTGTTTATTGCAGCTTATAATGGTTACAAATAAAGCAATAGCAT
CACAAATTTCACAAATAAAGCATTTTTTTCACTGCATTCTAGTTGTGGTTTGTCCAAACTCATCAATGTA
TCTTAGCGGTCGACCGTAGATAAGTAGCATGGCGGGTTAATCATTAACTACAAGGAACCCCTAGTGATGG
AGTTGGCCACTCCCTCTCTGCGCGCTCGCTCGCTCACTGAGGCCGGGCGACCAAAGGTCGCCCGACGCCC
GGGCTTTGCCCGGGCGGCCTCAGTGAGCGAGCGAGCGCGCAGAAGCTATCAGATCTGCCGGTCTCCCTAT
AGTGAGTCGTATTAATTTCGATAAGCCAGGTTAACCTGCATTAATGAATCGGCCAACGCGCGGGGAGAGG
CGGTTTGCGTATTGGGCGCTCTTCCGCTTCCTCGCTCACTGACTCGCTGCGCTCGGTCGTTCGGCTGCGG
CGAGCGGTATCAGCTCACTCAAAGGCGGTAATACGGTTATCCACAGAATCAGGGGATAACGCAGGAAAGA
ACATGTGAGCAAAAGGCCAGCAAAAGGCCAGGAACCGTAAAAAGGCCGCGTTGCTGGCGTTTTTCCATAG
GCTCCGCCCCCCTGACGAGCATCACAAAAATCGACGCTCAAGTCAGAGGTGGCGAAACCCGACAGGACTA
TAAAGATACCAGGCGTTTCCCCCTGGAAGCTCCCTCGTGCGCTCTCCTGTTCCGACCCTGCCGCTTACCG
GATACCTGTCCGCCTTTCTCCCTTCGGGAAGCGTGGCGCTTTCTCATAGCTCACGCTGTAGGTATCTCAG
TTCGGTGTAGGTCGTTCGCTCCAAGCTGGGCTGTGTGCACGAACCCCCCGTTCAGCCCGACCGCTGCGCC
TTATCCGGTAACTATCGTCTTGAGTCCAACCCGGTAAGACACGACTTATCGCCACTGGCAGCAGCCACTG
GTAACAGGATTAGCAGAGCGAGGTATGTAGGCGGTGCTACAGAGTTCTTGAAGTGGTGGCCTAACTACGG
CTACACTAGAAGAACAGTATTTGGTATCTGCGCTCTGCTGAAGCCAGTTACCTTCGGAAAAAGAGTTGGT
AGCTCTTGATCCGGCAAACAAACCACCGCTGGTAGCGGTGGTTTTTTTGTTTGCAAGCAGCAGATTACGC
GCAGAAAAAAAGGATCTCAAGAAGATCCTTTGATCTTTTCTACGGGGTCTGACGCTCAGTGGAACGAAAA
CTCACGTTAAGGGATTTTGGTCATGAGATTATCAAAAAGGATCTTCACCTAGATCCTTTTAAATTAAAAA
TGAAGTTTTAAATCAATCTAAAGTATATATGAGTAAACTTGGTCTGACAGTTACCAATGCTTAATCAGTG
AGGCACCTATCTCAGCGATCTGTCTATTTCGTTCATCCATAGTTGCCTGACTCCCCGTCGTGTAGATAAC
TACGATACGGGAGGGCTTACCATCTGGCCCCAGTGCTGCAATGATACCGCGAGACCCACGCTCACCGGCT
CCAGATTTATCAGCAATAAACCAGCCAGCCGGAAGGGCCGAGCGCAGAAGTGGTCCTGCAACTTTATCCG
CCTCCATCCAGTCTATTAATTGTTGCCGGGAAGCTAGAGTAAGTAGTTCGCCAGTTAATAGTTTGCGCAA
CGTTGTTGCCATTGCTACAGGCATCGTGGTGTCACGCTCGTCGTTTGGTATGGCTTCATTCAGCTCCGGT
TCCCAACGATCAAGGCGAGTTACATGATCCCCCATGTTGTGCAAAAAAGCGGTTAGCTCCTTCGGTCCTC
CGATCGTTGTCAGAAGTAAGTTGGCCGCAGTGTTATCACTCATGGTTATGGCAGCACTGCATAATTCTCT
TACTGTCATGCCATCCGTAAGATGCTTTTCTGTGACTGGTGAGTACTCAACCAAGTCATTCTGAGAATAG
TGTATGCGGCGACCGAGTTGCTCTTGCCCGGCGTCAATACGGGATAATACCGCGCCACATAGCAGAACTT
TAAAAGTGCTCATCATTGGAAAACGTTCTTCGGGGCGAAAACTCTCAAGGATCTTACCGCTGTTGAGATC
CAGTTCGATGTAACCCACTCGTGCACCCAACTGATCTTCAGCATCTTTTACTTTCACCAGCGTTTCTGGG
TGAGCAAAAACAGGAAGGCAAAATGCCGCAAAAAAGGGAATAAGGGCGACACGGAAATGTTGAATACTCA
TACTCTTCCTTTTTCAATATTATTGAAGCATTTATCAGGGTTATTGTCTCATGAGCGGATACATATTTGA
ATGTATTTAGAAAAATAAACAAATAGGGGTTCCGCGCACATTTCCCCGAAAAGTGCCACCTGACGTCTAA
GAAACCATTATTATCATGACATTAACCTATAAAAATAGGCGTATCACGAGGCCCTTTCGTCTCGCGCGTT
TCGGTGATGACGGTGAAAACCTCTGACACATGCAGCTCCCGGAGACGGTCACAGCTTGTCTGTAAGCGGA
TGCCGGGAGCAGACAAGCCCGTCAGGGCGCGTCAGCGGGTGTTGGCGGGTGTCGGGGCTGGCTTAACTAT
GCGGCATCAGAGCAGATTGTACTGAGAGTGCACCATATGGACATATTGTCGTTAGAACGCGGCTACAATT
AATACATAACCTTATGTATCATACACATACG
Features (pLannotate 1.2.2; 19 found; start..end, strand, type, name):
      1..19      +  promoter       SP6 promoter: promoter for bacteriophage SP6 RNA polymerase
     28..157     -  repeat_region  AAV2 ITR (fragment): inverted terminal repeat of adeno-associated virus serotype 2 inverted
    211..451     +  promoter       U6 promoter: RNA polymerase III promoter for human U6 snRNA
    464..485     -  CDS            VN155(I152L) (fragment): improved N-terminal fragment of mVenus for use in bimolecular fluorescence complementation (BiFC) (Kodama and Hu, 2010)
    519..577     +  misc_RNA       Sa gRNA scaffold (fragment): guide RNA scaffold for the Staphylococcus aureus CRISPR/Cas9 system
    601..904     +  enhancer       CMV enhancer: human cytomegalovirus immediate early enhancer
    906..1108    +  promoter       CMV promoter: human cytomegalovirus (CMV) immediate early promoter
   1190..4345    +  CDS            cas9: CAS9_STAAU - Experimental evidence at protein level: Swiss-Prot protein existence level 1. CRISPR (clustered regularly interspaced short palindromic repeat) is an adaptive immune system that provides protection against mobile genetic elements (viruses, transposable elements and conjugative plasmids). CRISPR clusters contain spacers, sequences complementary to antecedent mobile elements, and target invading nucleic acids. CRISPR clusters are transcribed and processed into CRISPR RNA (crRNA). In type II CRISPR systems correct processing of pre-crRNA requires a trans- encoded small RNA (tracrRNA)
   4346..4393    +  CDS            nucleoplasmin NLS: bipartite nuclear localization signal from nucleoplasmin
   4427..4621    +  CDS            KRAB: Krüppel-associated box (KRAB) transcriptional repression domain from the human zinc finger protein ZNF10 (Margolin et al., 1994)
   4714..4835    +  polyA_signal   SV40 poly(A) signal: SV40 polyadenylation signal
   4883..5012    +  repeat_region  AAV2 ITR (fragment): inverted terminal repeat of adeno-associated virus serotype 2 inverted
   5036..5054    -  promoter       T7 promoter: promoter for bacteriophage T7 RNA polymerase
   5076..5129    -  CDS            lacI (fragment): lac repressor; lacI; The lac repressor binds to the lac operator to inhibit transcription in E. coli. This inhibition can be relieved by adding lactose or isopropyl-β-D-thiogalactopyranoside (IPTG).
   5312..5900    -  rep_origin     ori: high-copy-number ColE1/pMB1/pBR322/pUC origin of replication
   6071..6931    -  CDS            AmpR: β-lactamase; bla; confers resistance to ampicillin, carbenicillin, and related antibiotics
   6932..7036    -  promoter       AmpR promoter: bla
   7131..7166    +  CDS            rop (fragment): Rop protein, which maintains plasmids at low copy number; rop
   7268..7319    +  misc_feature   bom (fragment): basis of mobility region from pBR322
