[The description below was written by a language model from this plasmid's Addgene catalogue record and pLannotate feature annotations shown in this document.]
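Description:
AAVi U6_gRNA CMV_SadCas9-KRAB is an all-in-one AAV transfer plasmid for CRISPR interference in mammalian cells and, according to the associated publication title, for in vivo silencing of regulatory elements from a single AAV vector. The 7,381 bp plasmid is maintained in E. coli through a high-copy ColE1/pUC-type origin and selected with ampicillin via the β-lactamase gene. The backbone also carries flanking SP6 and T7 phage promoters and small remnants annotated as lacI, rop and bom. Two AAV2 inverted terminal repeats bracket the payload and provide the cis signals for replication and packaging of the intervening DNA into recombinant AAV particles. The depositor notes that this whole inter-ITR region was cloned from a synthetic fragment.

Between the ITRs sit two expression units. A human U6 RNA polymerase III promoter drives a guide RNA cassette ending in an S. aureus gRNA scaffold, modified from a previously published design. The record does not state a specific targeting spacer, and the short hit to a Venus fragment annotated in this interval is probably a spurious match within the spacer or cloning region. Downstream, the CMV enhancer and promoter drive nuclease-dead S. aureus Cas9 (D10A, N580A), which binds DNA under guide direction without cutting. It is fused to an N-terminal SV40 NLS, a nucleoplasmin NLS and a further C-terminal SV40 NLS, and to the KRAB repression domain from ZNF10, with an SV40 polyadenylation signal terminating the transcript. KRAB recruited to the target site establishes local repressive chromatin. The compact SaCas9 ortholog allows the repressor and its guide to fit within the AAV packaging limit.
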