Addgene plasmid #214609: AAVi U6_gRNA CMV_SadCas9-KRAB
Purpose: All-in-one AAVi plasmid expressing S. aureus dCas9-KRAB with sgRNA cassette
Depositing lab: Ralf Gilsbach. Depositing organization: Universitaetsklinikum Heidelberg. Publication: In Vivo Silencing of Regulatory Elements Using a Single AAV-CRISPRi Vector. Laurette P, Cao C, Ramanujam D, Schwaderer M, Lueneburg T, Kuss S, Weiss L, Dilshat R, Furlong EEM, Rezende F, Engelhardt S, Gilsbach R. Circ Res. 2023 Dec 22. doi: 10.1161/CIRCRESAHA.123.323854. PubMed 38131200.
Backbone
  Vector backbone: AAV
  Backbone size w/o insert (bp): 2747
  Total vector size (bp): 7381
  Vector type: Mammalian Expression, AAV
Growth in bacteria
  Bacterial resistance: Ampicillin, 100 μg/mL
  Growth temperature: 37°C
  Growth strain: NEB Stable
  Copy number: High Copy
Gene/Insert 1
  Gene/Insert name: gRNA (alt name: nuclease-dead S. aureus Cas9)
  Insert size (bp): 120
  Promoter: U6
  Cloning method: Unknown
  Sequencing primers: 5′ GACTATCATATGCTTACCGT
Gene/Insert 2
  Gene/Insert name: SadCas9 (alt name: nuclease-dead S. aureus Cas9)
  Species: S. aureus
  Insert size (bp): 3564
  Mutation: D10A, N580A
  Promoter: CMV
  Tag / fusion protein: SV40 NLS (N terminal on insert); NP NLS (C terminal on insert); SV40 NLS (C terminal on insert)
  Cloning method: Unknown
  Sequencing primers: 5′ CGCAAATGGGCGGTAGGCGTG
Terms and licenses: Academic/Nonprofit Terms; Industry Terms: Not Available to Industry
Depositor comments: The full insert between ITRs was cloned from a synthetic fragment. The Sa gRNA scaffold sequence was modified from Ran et al Nature 2015 doi: 10.1038/nature14299. The SadCas9-KRAB sequence is based on Thakore et al Nat Commun. 2018 doi: 10.1038/s41467-018-04048-4.
How to cite: AAVi U6_gRNA CMV_SadCas9-KRAB was a gift from Ralf Gilsbach (Addgene plasmid # 214609 ; http://n2t.net/addgene:214609 ; RRID:Addgene_214609)
